>Addgene plasmid #66751 | 161+80pCalb2/mutCREB(-2)-like | addgene full sequence | sequence record 123777 | Addgene assembled sequence
GGTACCGAGCTCTTACGCGTGCTAGCCCGGGCTCGAGATCTGCGATCTAAGTAAGCTTTCTCAGCGCAGA
GGTAAGGGCCCTCTAGGAGTCCGGGCCGAGCCCCTCGCGCCGCCGCCCCCGCCGCGCCGCGCCCCGGTCG
GATTCCCTGAGCGCGCGCGCCCCCTTCTGGCGGCCGGGCGCAGGCGCAGGCTCCAGAGCGTATATAAGGG
CAGCGTGTAGAACAACCCCAGCGCGAGTGCCAGAGCCCAGCCGGCGCGGAGCGGGAGCGGTGCAGGCTGA
GGTCTCCGAGCGGCTCGCCATGGAAGACGCCAAAAACATAAAGAAAGGCCCGGCGCCATTCTATCCGCTG
GAAGATGGAACCGCTGGAGAGCAACTGCATAAGGCTATGAAGAGATACGCCCTGGTTCCTGGAACAATTG
CTTTTACAGATGCACATATCGAGGTGGACATCACTTACGCTGAGTACTTCGAAATGTCCGTTCGGTTGGC
AGAAGCTATGAAACGATATGGGCTGAATACAAATCACAGAATCGTCGTATGCAGTGAAAACTCTCTTCAA
TTCTTTATGCCGGTGTTGGGCGCGTTATTTATCGGAGTTGCAGTTGCGCCCGCGAACGACATTTATAATG
AACGTGAATTGCTCAACAGTATGGGCATTTCGCAGCCTACCGTGGTGTTCGTTTCCAAAAAGGGGTTGCA
AAAAATTTTGAACGTGCAAAAAAAGCTCCCAATCATCCAAAAAATTATTATCATGGATTCTAAAACGGAT
TACCAGGGATTTCAGTCGATGTACACGTTCGTCACATCTCATCTACCTCCCGGTTTTAATGAATACGATT
TTGTGCCAGAGTCCTTCGATAGGGACAAGACAATTGCACTGATCATGAACTCCTCTGGATCTACTGGTCT
GCCTAAAGGTGTCGCTCTGCCTCATAGAACTGCCTGCGTGAGATTCTCGCATGCCAGAGATCCTATTTTT
GGCAATCAAATCATTCCGGATACTGCGATTTTAAGTGTTGTTCCATTCCATCACGGTTTTGGAATGTTTA
CTACACTCGGATATTTGATATGTGGATTTCGAGTCGTCTTAATGTATAGATTTGAAGAAGAGCTGTTTCT
GAGGAGCCTTCAGGATTACAAGATTCAAAGTGCGCTGCTGGTGCCAACCCTATTCTCCTTCTTCGCCAAA
AGCACTCTGATTGACAAATACGATTTATCTAATTTACACGAAATTGCTTCTGGTGGCGCTCCCCTCTCTA
AGGAAGTCGGGGAAGCGGTTGCCAAGAGGTTCCATCTGCCAGGTATCAGGCAAGGATATGGGCTCACTGA
GACTACATCAGCTATTCTGATTACACCCGAGGGGGATGATAAACCGGGCGCGGTCGGTAAAGTTGTTCCA
TTTTTTGAAGCGAAGGTTGTGGATCTGGATACCGGGAAAACGCTGGGCGTTAATCAAAGAGGCGAACTGT
GTGTGAGAGGTCCTATGATTATGTCCGGTTATGTAAACAATCCGGAAGCGACCAACGCCTTGATTGACAA
GGATGGATGGCTACATTCTGGAGACATAGCTTACTGGGACGAAGACGAACACTTCTTCATCGTTGACCGC
CTGAAGTCTCTGATTAAGTACAAAGGCTATCAGGTGGCTCCCGCTGAATTGGAATCCATCTTGCTCCAAC
ACCCCAACATCTTCGACGCAGGTGTCGCAGGTCTTCCCGACGATGACGCCGGTGAACTTCCCGCCGCCGT
TGTTGTTTTGGAGCACGGAAAGACGATGACGGAAAAAGAGATCGTGGATTACGTCGCCAGTCAAGTAACA
ACCGCGAAAAAGTTGCGCGGAGGAGTTGTGTTTGTGGACGAAGTACCGAAAGGTCTTACCGGAAAACTCG
ACGCAAGAAAAATCAGAGAGATCCTCATAAAGGCCAAGAAGGGCGGAAAGATCGCCGTGTAATTCTAGAG
TCGGGGCGGCCGGCCGCTTCGAGCAGACATGATAAGATACATTGATGAGTTTGGACAAACCACAACTAGA
ATGCAGTGAAAAAAATGCTTTATTTGTGAAATTTGTGATGCTATTGCTTTATTTGTAACCATTATAAGCT
GCAATAAACAAGTTAACAACAACAATTGCATTCATTTTATGTTTCAGGTTCAGGGGGAGGTGTGGGAGGT
TTTTTAAAGCAAGTAAAACCTCTACAAATGTGGTAAAATCGATAAGGATCCGTCGACCGATGCCCTTGAG
AGCCTTCAACCCAGTCAGCTCCTTCCGGTGGGCGCGGGGCATGACTATCGTCGCCGCACTTATGACTGTC
TTCTTTATCATGCAACTCGTAGGACAGGTGCCGGCAGCGCTCTTCCGCTTCCTCGCTCACTGACTCGCTG
CGCTCGGTCGTTCGGCTGCGGCGAGCGGTATCAGCTCACTCAAAGGCGGTAATACGGTTATCCACAGAAT
CAGGGGATAACGCAGGAAAGAACATGTGAGCAAAAGGCCAGCAAAAGGCCAGGAACCGTAAAAAGGCCGC
GTTGCTGGCGTTTTTCCATAGGCTCCGCCCCCCTGACGAGCATCACAAAAATCGACGCTCAAGTCAGAGG
TGGCGAAACCCGACAGGACTATAAAGATACCAGGCGTTTCCCCCTGGAAGCTCCCTCGTGCGCTCTCCTG
TTCCGACCCTGCCGCTTACCGGATACCTGTCCGCCTTTCTCCCTTCGGGAAGCGTGGCGCTTTCTCAATG
CTCACGCTGTAGGTATCTCAGTTCGGTGTAGGTCGTTCGCTCCAAGCTGGGCTGTGTGCACGAACCCCCC
GTTCAGCCCGACCGCTGCGCCTTATCCGGTAACTATCGTCTTGAGTCCAACCCGGTAAGACACGACTTAT
CGCCACTGGCAGCAGCCACTGGTAACAGGATTAGCAGAGCGAGGTATGTAGGCGGTGCTACAGAGTTCTT
GAAGTGGTGGCCTAACTACGGCTACACTAGAAGGACAGTATTTGGTATCTGCGCTCTGCTGAAGCCAGTT
ACCTTCGGAAAAAGAGTTGGTAGCTCTTGATCCGGCAAACAAACCACCGCTGGTAGCGGTGGTTTTTTTG
TTTGCAAGCAGCAGATTACGCGCAGAAAAAAAGGATCTCAAGAAGATCCTTTGATCTTTTCTACGGGGTC
TGACGCTCAGTGGAACGAAAACTCACGTTAAGGGATTTTGGTCATGAGATTATCAAAAAGGATCTTCACC
TAGATCCTTTTAAATTAAAAATGAAGTTTTAAATCAATCTAAAGTATATATGAGTAAACTTGGTCTGACA
GTTACCAATGCTTAATCAGTGAGGCACCTATCTCAGCGATCTGTCTATTTCGTTCATCCATAGTTGCCTG
ACTCCCCGTCGTGTAGATAACTACGATACGGGAGGGCTTACCATCTGGCCCCAGTGCTGCAATGATACCG
CGAGACCCACGCTCACCGGCTCCAGATTTATCAGCAATAAACCAGCCAGCCGGAAGGGCCGAGCGCAGAA
GTGGTCCTGCAACTTTATCCGCCTCCATCCAGTCTATTAATTGTTGCCGGGAAGCTAGAGTAAGTAGTTC
GCCAGTTAATAGTTTGCGCAACGTTGTTGCCATTGCTACAGGCATCGTGGTGTCACGCTCGTCGTTTGGT
ATGGCTTCATTCAGCTCCGGTTCCCAACGATCAAGGCGAGTTACATGATCCCCCATGTTGTGCAAAAAAG
CGGTTAGCTCCTTCGGTCCTCCGATCGTTGTCAGAAGTAAGTTGGCCGCAGTGTTATCACTCATGGTTAT
GGCAGCACTGCATAATTCTCTTACTGTCATGCCATCCGTAAGATGCTTTTCTGTGACTGGTGAGTACTCA
ACCAAGTCATTCTGAGAATAGTGTATGCGGCGACCGAGTTGCTCTTGCCCGGCGTCAATACGGGATAATA
CCGCGCCACATAGCAGAACTTTAAAAGTGCTCATCATTGGAAAACGTTCTTCGGGGCGAAAACTCTCAAG
GATCTTACCGCTGTTGAGATCCAGTTCGATGTAACCCACTCGTGCACCCAACTGATCTTCAGCATCTTTT
ACTTTCACCAGCGTTTCTGGGTGAGCAAAAACAGGAAGGCAAAATGCCGCAAAAAAGGGAATAAGGGCGA
CACGGAAATGTTGAATACTCATACTCTTCCTTTTTCAATATTATTGAAGCATTTATCAGGGTTATTGTCT
CATGAGCGGATACATATTTGAATGTATTTAGAAAAATAAACAAATAGGGGTTCCGCGCACATTTCCCCGA
AAAGTGCCACCTG
[124 nt withheld, positions 4284-4407]
C
[91 nt withheld, positions 4409-4499]
A
[49 nt withheld, positions 4501-4549]
CCTTTGACGTTGGAGTCCACGTTCTTT
[37 nt withheld, positions 4577-4613]
ACCCTATCTCGGTCTATTCTTTTGATTTATAAGGGATTTTGCCGATTTCGGCCTATTGGTTAAAAAATGA
GCTGATTTAACAAAAATTTAACGCGAATTTTAACAAAATATTAACGCTTACAATTTGCCATTCGCCATTC
AGGCTGCGCAACTGTTGGGAAGGGCGATCGGTGCGGGCCTCTTCGCTATTACGCCAGCCCAAGCTACCAT
GATAAGTAAGTAATATTAAGGTACGGGAGGTACTTGGAGCGGCCGCAATAAAATATCTTTATTTTCATTA
CATCTGTGTGTTGGTTTTTTGTGTGAATCGATAGTACTAACATACGCTCTCCATCAAAACAAAACGAAAC
AAAACAAACTAGCAAAATAGGCTGTCCCCAGTGCAAGTGCAGGTGCCAGAACATTTCTCTATCGATA
Features (pLannotate 1.2.2; 11 found; start..end, strand, type, name):
    300..1952    +  CDS            luciferase: firefly luciferase; luc+; enhanced luc+ version of the luciferase gene
   1993..2114    -  polyA_signal   SV40 poly(A) signal: SV40 polyadenylation signal
   2137..2205    -  CDS            large T antigen (fragment): large T antigen from SV40 (simian virus 40)
   2221..2353    +  CDS            TcR (fragment): tetracycline efflux protein; tet; confers resistance to tetracycline
   2533..3121    -  rep_origin     ori: high-copy-number ColE1/pMB1/pBR322/pUC origin of replication
   3292..4152    -  CDS            AmpR: β-lactamase; bla; confers resistance to ampicillin, carbenicillin, and related antibiotics
   4153..4257    -  promoter       AmpR promoter: bla
   4284..4712    +  rep_origin     f1 ori (sequence partly withheld): f1 bacteriophage origin of replication; arrow indicates direction of (+) strand synthesis
   4744..4811    -  CDS            lacZα (fragment): LacZα fragment of β-galactosidase; lacZ fragment
   4870..4918    +  polyA_signal   poly(A) signal: synthetic polyadenylation signal
   4932..5023    +  misc_feature   pause site: RNA polymerase II transcriptional pause signal from the human α2 globin gene
