[The description below was written by a language model from this plasmid's Addgene catalogue record and pLannotate feature annotations shown in this document.]
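Description:
161+80pCalb2/mutCREB(-2)-like is a firefly luciferase reporter plasmid built on the promoterless pGL3 basic backbone for transient transfection of mammalian cells. It is propagated in E. coli as a high-copy plasmid through its ColE1/pUC-type origin and selected with ampicillin via the β-lactamase gene and its bla promoter. An f1 phage origin is also present. The short large T antigen, tetracycline-resistance and lacZα fragments annotated in the feature table are non-functional backbone remnants rather than working genes.

The insert is a 241 bp fragment of the human CALB2 (calbindin 2, calretinin) promoter spanning positions -161 to +80, cloned between HindIII and NcoI immediately upstream of the luc+ coding sequence, so that luciferase output depends on this promoter fragment. The promoter itself is not annotated in the feature table, but the unannotated region preceding the luciferase gene is consistent with its placement. This version carries a four-base substitution, GCGC to TAGA at position -2, which, judging from the construct name, disrupts a CREB-like binding motif. Transcripts are terminated by the SV40 polyadenylation signal downstream of luciferase. A synthetic poly(A) signal and a transcriptional pause site from the human α2 globin gene lie upstream of the cloning region, reducing background from read-through transcription that originates elsewhere in the plasmid.

The construct serves as a mutant promoter reporter, presumably for comparison with the corresponding wild-type fragment, to test how this site contributes to CALB2 promoter activity. The associated work concerned cis- and trans-acting elements that regulate calretinin expression in mesothelioma cells.
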