Addgene plasmid #66751: 161+80pCalb2/mutCREB(-2)-like
Purpose: luciferase reporter for Calb2 promoter (-161to +80, mutant)
Depositing lab: Emanuela Felley-Bosco & Rolf Stahel. Depositing organization: Zurich University Hospital. Publication: Identification of cis- and trans-acting elements regulating calretinin expression in mesothelioma cells. Kresoja-Rakic J, Kapaklikaya E, Ziltener G, Dalcher D, Santoro R, Christensen BC, Johnson KC, Schwaller B, Weder W, Stahel RA, Felley-Bosco E. Oncotarget. 2016 Feb 1. doi: 10.18632/oncotarget.7114. PubMed 26848772.
Backbone
  Vector backbone: pGL3 basic
  Backbone manufacturer: Promega
  Backbone size w/o insert (bp): 4818
  Vector type: Mammalian Expression, Luciferase
Growth in bacteria
  Bacterial resistance: Ampicillin, 100 μg/mL
  Growth temperature: 37°C
  Growth strain: DH5alpha
  Copy number: High Copy
Gene/Insert
  Gene/Insert name: Calb2 promoter (-161bp +80) (alt name: calbindin 2)
  Species: H. sapiens (human)
  Insert size (bp): 241
  Mutation: GCGC (-2) to TAGA
  GenBank ID: 794
  Entrez Gene: CALB2 (a.k.a. CAB29, CAL2, CR)
  Promoter: Calb2
  Tag / fusion protein: luciferase (C terminal on backbone)
  Cloning method: Restriction Enzyme; 5′ cloning site HindIII (not destroyed); 3′ cloning site NcoI (not destroyed)
  Sequencing primers: 5′ REVprimer3; 3′ GLprimer2
Terms and licenses: Academic/Nonprofit Terms; Industry Terms: Not Available to Industry
How to cite: 161+80pCalb2/mutCREB(-2)-like was a gift from Emanuela Felley-Bosco & Rolf Stahel (Addgene plasmid # 66751 ; http://n2t.net/addgene:66751 ; RRID:Addgene_66751)
