>Addgene plasmid #66751 | 161+80pCalb2/mutCREB(-2)-like | addgene partial sequence | sequence record 117463 | RVprimer3 5'-CTAGCAAAATAGGCTGTCCC-3'
TTTCTCTATCGATAGGTACCGAGCTCTTACGCGTGCTAGCCCGGGCTCGAGATCTGCGATCTAAGTAAGC
TTTCTCAGCGCAGAGGTAAGGGCCCTCTAGGAGTCCGGGCCGAGCCCCTCGCGCCGCCGCCCCCGCCGCG
CCGCGCCCCGGTCGGATTCCCTGAGCGCGCGCGCCCCCTTCTGGCGGCCGGGCGCAGGCGCAGGCTCCAG
AGCGTATATAAGGGCAGCGTGTAGAACAACCCCAGCGCGAGTGCCAGAGCCCAGCCGGCGCGGAGCGGGA
GCGGTGCAGGCTGAGGTCTCCGAGCGGCTCGCCATGGAAGACGCCAAAAACATAAAGAAAGGCCCGGCGC
CATTCTATCCGCTGGAAGATGGAACCGCTGGAGAGCAACTGCATAAGGCTATGAAGAGATACGCCCTGGT
TCCTGGAACAATTGCTTTTACAGATGCACATATCGAGGTGGACATCACTTACGCTGAGTACTTCGAAATG
TCCGTTCGGTTGGCAGAAGCTATGAAACGATATGGGCTGAATACAAATCACAGAATCGTCGTATGCAGTG
AAAACTCTCTTCAATTCTTTATGCCGGTGTTGGGCGCGTTATTTATCGGAGTTGCAGTTGCGCCCGCGAA
CGACATTTATAATGAACGTGAATTGCTCAACAGTATGGGCATTTCGCAGCCTACCGTGGTGTTCGTTTCC
AAAAAGGGGTTGCAAAAAATTTTGAACGTGCAAAAAAAGCTCCCAATCATCCAAAAAATTATTATCATGG
ATTCTAAAACGGATTACCAGGGATTTCAGTCGATGTACACGTTCGTCACATCTCATCTACCTCCCGGTTT
TAATGAATACGATTTTGTGCCAGAGTCCTTCGATAGGGACAAGACAATTGCACTGATCATGAACTCCTCT
GGATCTACTGGTC
