>Addgene plasmid #66751 | 161+80pCalb2/mutCREB(-2)-like | addgene partial sequence | sequence record 117466 | LucNRev 5'-CCTTATGCAGTTGCTCTCC-3'
CCGGGCCTTTCTTTATGTTTTTGGCGTCTTCCATGGCGAGCCGCTCGGAGACCTCAGCCTGCACCGCTCC
CGCTCCGCGCCGGCTGGGCTCTGGCACTCGCGCTGGGGTTGTTCTACACGCTGCCCTTATATACGCTCTG
GAGCCTGCGCCTGCGCCCGGCCGCCAGAAGGGGGCGCGCGCGCTCAGGGAATCCGACCGGGGCGCGGCGC
GGCGGGGGCGGCGGCGCGAGGGGCTCGGCCCGGACTCCTAGAGGGCCCTTACCTCTGCGCTGAGAAAGCT
TACTTAGATCGCAGATCTCGAGCCCGGGCTAGCACGCGTAAGAGCTCGGTACCTATCGATAGAGAAATGT
TCTGGCACCTGCACTTGCACTGGGGACAGCCTATTTTGCTAGTTTGTTTTGTTTCGTTTTGTTTTGATGG
AGAGCGTATGTTAGTACTATCGATTCACACAAAAAACCAACACACAGATGTAATGAAAATAAAGATATTT
TATTGCGGCCGCTCCAAGTACCTCCCGTACCTTAATATTACTTACTTATCATGGTAGCTTGGGCTGGCGT
AATAGCGAAGAGGCCCGCACCGATCGCCCTTCCCAACAGTTGCGCAGCCTGAATGGCGAATGGCAAATTG
TAAGCGTTAATATTTTGTTAAAATTCGCGTTAAATTTTTGTTAAATCAACTCATTTTT
